Addgene plasmid #198152: p4286
Purpose: bacterial expression of sseJ::HaloTag fusion
Depositing lab: Michael Hensel. Depositing organization: Universitaet Osnabrueck.
Backbone
  Vector backbone: pWSK29
  Vector type: Bacterial Expression
Growth in bacteria
  Bacterial resistance: Ampicillin, 100 μg/mL
  Growth temperature: 37°C
  Growth strain: NEB Stable
  Copy number: Low Copy
Gene/Insert
  Gene/Insert name: PsseJ sseJ::L16::HaloTag::HA
  Species: Salmonella enterica serovar Typhimurium
  Entrez Gene: sseJ (a.k.a. STM1631)
  Tag / fusion protein: HaloTag-HA (C terminal on insert)
  Cloning method: Gibson Cloning
Terms and licenses: Academic/Nonprofit Terms; Industry Terms: Not Available to Industry
How to cite: p4286 was a gift from Michael Hensel (Addgene plasmid # 198152 ; http://n2t.net/addgene:198152 ; RRID:Addgene_198152)
