[The description below was written by a language model from this plasmid's Addgene catalogue record and pLannotate feature annotations shown in this document.]
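Description:
p4286 is a low-copy bacterial expression plasmid built on the pWSK29 backbone, carrying a Salmonella enterica serovar Typhimurium effector gene fused to a self-labelling tag. Replication depends on the pSC101 origin together with its Rep101 (RepA) initiator protein, which keeps copy number low. Selection is by ampicillin through the bla β-lactamase gene and its own promoter. The backbone also carries an f1 phage origin and the pBluescript-derived cloning region, with lac promoter/operator, CAP site, flanking T3 and T7 promoters and interrupted lacZα fragments. The short annotated fragments of TcR, lacI, an RSF origin and a Tn903 transposition protein appear to be backbone remnants or partial matches rather than functional parts.

The insert, assembled by Gibson cloning, is described as PsseJ sseJ::L16::HaloTag::HA. This is the sseJ open reading frame (STM1631) under its native sseJ promoter, joined through a linker designated L16 to HaloTag and a C-terminal HA epitope. In the feature table, sseJ and HaloTag lie in tandem on the minus strand, opposite to the lac and T3 promoters. An unannotated stretch between sseJ and the T7 promoter is where the sseJ promoter would be expected, although neither it, the linker nor the HA tag is annotated separately. SseJ is a secreted effector with deacylase and cholesterol-esterifying activity that influences endosomal tubulation and Salmonella-induced filament formation. HaloTag is a modified dehalogenase that bonds covalently to chloroalkane ligands, so the fusion can be labelled with such ligands, and the HA tag allows antibody detection. The stated purpose is simply bacterial expression of the sseJ::HaloTag fusion, and the record does not specify further applications.
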