Features (pLannotate 1.2.2; 19 found; start..end, strand, type, name):
    414..542     +  CDS            TRA2_ECOLX (fragment): Protein predicted: Swiss-Prot protein existence level 4. Required for transposition of transposon Tn903. From Escherichia coli.
   1297..2247    -  CDS            Rep101: RepA protein needed for replication with the pSC101 origin; rep101
   2295..2517    -  rep_origin     pSC101 ori: low-copy replication origin that requires the Rep101 protein
   2882..3503    -  CDS            TcR (fragment): tetracycline efflux protein; tet; confers resistance to tetracycline
   3506..3522    -  CDS            lacZα (fragment): LacZα fragment of β-galactosidase; lacZ fragment
   3561..3689    +  rep_origin     RSF ori (fragment): Plasmids containing the RSF 1030 origin of replication can be propagated in E. coli cells that contain additional plasmids with compatible origins.
   3691..3783    +  CDS            lacI (fragment): lac repressor; lacI; The lac repressor binds to the lac operator to inhibit transcription in E. coli. This inhibition can be relieved by adding lactose or isopropyl-β-D-thiogalactopyranoside (IPTG).
   3796..3817    +  protein_bind   CAP binding site: CAP binding activates transcription in the presence of cAMP. E. coli catabolite activator protein
   3832..3862    +  promoter       lac promoter: promoter for the E. coli lac operon
   3870..3886    +  protein_bind   lac operator: The lac repressor binds to the lac operator to inhibit transcription in E. coli. This inhibition can be relieved by adding lactose or isopropyl-β-D-thiogalactopyranoside (IPTG). lac repressor encoded by lacI
   3931..3949    +  promoter       T3 promoter: promoter for bacteriophage T3 RNA polymerase
   3962..3991    +  misc_feature   MCS (fragment): pBluescript multiple cloning site
   4023..4906    -  CDS            HaloTag® (fragment): modified bacterial dehalogenase that forms covalent bonds with chloroalkane derivatives
   4955..6178    -  CDS            sseJ: SSEJ_SALTY - Experimental evidence at protein level: Swiss-Prot protein existence level 1. Effector proteins function to alter host cell physiology and promote bacterial survival in host tissues. This protein is required for endosomal tubulation and negatively regulates the formation of Salmonella-induced filaments (Sifs) in epithelial cells. Has both deacylase and esterification activities in vitro, but esterification is probably the dominant activity in host cells. Significantly contributes to cholesterol esterification, which reduces cellular cholesterol in cells and abrogates the ability o
   6593..6611    -  promoter       T7 promoter: promoter for bacteriophage T7 RNA polymerase
   6619..6774    +  CDS            lacZα (fragment): LacZα fragment of β-galactosidase; lacZ fragment
   6779..7207    +  rep_origin     f1 ori (sequence partly withheld): f1 bacteriophage origin of replication; arrow indicates direction of (+) strand synthesis
   7260..7364    +  promoter       AmpR promoter: bla
   7365..276     +  CDS            AmpR (across the origin): β-lactamase; bla; confers resistance to ampicillin, carbenicillin, and related antibiotics
>Addgene plasmid #198152 | p4286 | addgene full sequence | sequence record 388084 | Addgene NGS Result
CTACTTACTCTAGCTTCCCGGCAACAATTAATAGACTGGATGGAGGCGGATAAAGTTGCAGGACCACTTC
TGCGCTCGGCCCTTCCGGCTGGCTGGTTTATTGCTGATAAATCTGGAGCCGGTGAGCGTGGGTCTCGCGG
TATCATTGCAGCACTGGGGCCAGATGGTAAGCCCTCCCGTATCGTAGTTATCTACACGACGGGGAGTCAG
GCAACTATGGATGAACGAAATAGACAGATCGCTGAGATAGGTGCCTCACTGATTAAGCATTGGTAACTGT
CAGACCAAGTTTACTCATATATACTTTAGATTGATTTAAAACTTCATTTTTAATTTAAAAGGATCTAGGT
GAAGATCCTTTTTGATAATCTCATGACCAAAATCCCTTAACGTGAGTTTTCGTTCCACTGAGCGTCAGAT
CTCTGTTCGGGGGTTCACTGACGCTGCGTGACTACGATGGTCAGGTTGCGGAGGCTATGGCCCTGGTACG
AGCGCTGAACAAAATGACGAAAGCAGGTATGCCTGAAAGCGTGCGTATTGCCTGAAAACACAACCCGCTA
CGGGGGAGACTTACCCGAAATCTGATTTATTCAACAAAGCCACTTTCAGTATGGATTTGGGTGTTACGGG
GGGGGGTTGGTGCTTAAAATCGCGCTGAGGATTTCTGATGGTGTTAAGCGGGCGGTTTTGAGATGTAAAC
TCGCCCGTTTAACATAATGGATCTTGCGCGCACCGCCCGAACACCACTCGCCACAAAAAACCGCCGGAAC
GTCCAAAAGTACGGGTTTTGCTGCCCGCAAACGGGCTGTTCTGGTGTTGCTAGTTTGTTATCAGAATCGC
AGATCCGGCTTCAGCCGGTTTGCCGGCTGAAAGCGCTATTTCTTCCAGAATTGCCATGATTTTTTCCCCA
CGGGAGGCGTCACTGGCTCCCGTGTTGTCGGCAGCTTTGATTCGATAAGCAGCATCGCCTGTTTCAGGCT
GTCTATGTGTGACTGTTGAGCTGTAACAAGTTGTCTCAGGTGTTCAATTTCATGTTCTAGTTGCTTTGTT
TTACTGGTTTCACCTGTTCTATTAGGTGTTACATGCTGTTCATCTGTTACATTGTCGATCTGTTCATGGT
GAACAGCTTTGAATGCACCAAAAACTCGTAAAAGCTCTGATGTATCTATCTTTTTTACACCGTTTTCATC
TGTGCATATGGACAGTTTTCCCTTTGATATGTAACGGTGAACAGTTGTTCTACTTTTGTTTGTTAGTCTT
GATGCTTCACTGATAGATACAAGAGCCATAAGAACCTCAGATCCTTCCGTATTTAGCCAGTATGTTCTCT
AGTGTGGTTCGTTGTTTTTGCGTGAGCCATGAGAACGAACCATTGAGATCATACTTACTTTGCATGTCAC
TCAAAAATTTTGCCTCAAAACTGGTGAGCTGAATTTTTGCAGTTAAAGCATCGTGTAGTGTTTTTCTTAG
TCCGTTATGTAGGTAGGAATCTGATGTAATGGTTGTTGGTATTTTGTCACCATTCATTTTTATCTGGTTG
TTCTCAAGTTCGGTTACGAGATCCATTTGTCTATCTAGTTCAACTTGGAAAATCAACGTATCAGTCGGGC
GGCCTCGCTTATCAACCACCAATTTCATATTGCTGTAAGTGTTTAAATCTTTACTTATTGGTTTCAAAAC
CCATTGGTTAAGCCTTTTAAACTCATGGTAGTTATTTTCAAGCATTAACATGAACTTAAATTCATCAAGG
CTAATCTCTATATTTGCCTTGTGAGTTTTCTTTTGTGTTAGTTCTTTTAATAACCACTCATAAATCCTCA
TAGAGTATTTGTTTTCAAAAGACTTAACATGTTCCAGATTATATTTTATGAATTTTTTTAACTGGAAAAG
ATAAGGCAATATCTCTTCACTAAAAACTAATTCTAATTTTTCGCTTGAGAACTTGGCATAGTTTGTCCAC
TGGAAAATCTCAAAGCCTTTAACCAAAGGATTCCTGATTTCCACAGTTCTCGTCATCAGCTCTCTGGTTG
CTTTAGCTAATACACCATAAGCATTTTCCCTACTGATGTTCATCATCTGAGCGTATTGGTTATAAGTGAA
CGATACCGTCCGTTCTTTCCTTGTAGGGTTTTCAATCGTGGGGTTGAGTAGTGCCACACAGCATAAAATT
AGCTTGGTTTCATGCTCCGTTAAGTCATAGCGACTAATCGCTAGTTCATTTGCTTTGAAAACAACTAATT
CAGACATACATCTCAATTGGTCTAGGTGATTTTAATCACTATACCAATTGAGATGGGCTAGTCAATGATA
ATTACTAGTCCTTTTCCTTTGAGTTGTGGGTATCTGTAAATTCTGCTAGACCTTTGCTGGAAAACTTGTA
AATTCTGCTAGACCCTCTGTAAATTCCGCTAGACCTTTGTGTGTTTTTTTTGTTTATATTCAAGTGGTTA
TAATTTATAGAATAAAGAAAGAATAAAAAAAGATAAAAAGAATAGATCCCAGCCCTGTGTATAACTCACT
ACTTTAGTCAGTTCCGCAGTATTACAAAAGGATGTCGCAAACGCTGTTTGCTCCTCTACAAAACAGACCT
TAAAACCCTAAAGGATTAAGTAGCACCCTCGCAAGCTCGGGCAAATCGCTGAATATTCCTTTTGTCTCCG
ACCATCAGGCACCTGAGTCGCTGTCTTTTTCGTGACATTCAGTTCGCTGCGCTCACGGCTCTGGCAGTGA
ATGGGGGTAAATGGCACTACAGGCGCCTTTTATGGATTCATGCAAGGAAACTACCCATAATACAAGAAAA
GCCCGTCACGGGCTTCTCAGGGCGTTTTATGGCGGGTCTGCGGAGTGGTGAATCCGTTAGCGAGGTGCCG
CCGGCTTCCATTCAGGTCGAGGTGGCCCGGCTCCATGCACCGCGACGCAACGCGGGGAGGCAGACAAGGT
ATAGGGCGGCGCCTACAATCCATGCCAACCCGTTCCATGTGCTCGCCGAGGCGGCATAAATCGCCGTGAC
GATCAGCGGTCCAATGATCGAAGTTAGGCTGGTAAGAGCCGCGAGCGATCCTTGAAGCTGTCCCTGATGG
TCGTCATCTACCTGCCTGGACAGCATGGCCTGCAACGCGGGCATCCCGATGCCGCCGGAAGCGAGAAGAA
TCATAATGGGGAAGGCCATCCAGCCTCGCGTCGCGAACGCCAGCAAGACGTAGCCCAGCGCGTCGGCCGC
CATGCCGGCGATAATGGCCTGCTTCTCGCCGAAACGTTTGGTGGCGGGACCAGTGACGAAGGCTTGAGCG
AGGGCGTGCAAGATTCCGAATACCGCAAGCGACAGGCCGATCATCGTCGCGCTCCAGCGAAAGCGGTCCT
CGCCGAAAATGACCCAGAGCGCTGCCGGCACCCTGTCCTACGAGTTGCATGATAAAGAAGACAGTCATAA
GTGCGGCGACGATAGTCATGCCCCGCGCCCACCGGAAGGAGCTGACTGGGTTGAAGGCTCTCAAGGGCAT
CGGCATTCGCCATTCAGGCTGCCTCCTACCAAGACGACTTAAAATCCGACCCGTAGAGATCTCACATGTT
CTTTCCTGCGTTATCCCCTGATTCTGTGGATAACCGTATTACCGCCTTTGAGTGAGCTGATACCGCTCGC
CGCAGCCGAACGACCGAGCGCAGCGAGTCAGTGAGCGAGGAAGCGGAAGAGCGCCCAATACGCAAACCGC
CTCTCCCCGCGCGTTGGCCGATTCATTAATGCAGCTGGCACGACAGGTTTCCCGACTGGAAAGCGGGCAG
TGAGCGCAACGCAATTAATGTGAGTTAGCTCACTCATTAGGCACCCCAGGCTTTACACTTTATGCTTCCG
GCTCGTATGTTGTGTGGAATTGTGAGCGGATAACAATTTCACACAGGAAACAGCTATGACCATGATTACG
CCAAGCGCGCAATTAACCCTCACTAAAGGGAACAAAAGCTGGAGCTCCACCGCGGTGGCGGCCGCTCTAG
ATTAAGCGTAGTCTGGGACGTCGTATGGGTAACCGGAAATCTCCAGAGTAGACAGCCAGCGCGCGATCCC
GCTGCCGATCAGGTCCGGGTTGTCTTCTTGCAGCAGATTCAGACCCGGGCCGATGTCCACAGCCTTGCAG
TTAGGCAGGCTTTTGGCCAGGCGAGCGGCTTCGGCCGGTGGGATCAGAACGCCTGGGGTGCCCCAGAACA
GCAGCTTCGGGACAGGGGACTGGTGCAGCCAGTCCATGTATTCTTCGACCAGCGCGACGATGTTCGCTGG
CTCACCGGCGATTGGCAGCTCGTTTGGGAAGCGCCACAGTGGCTCGCGGTCAACAGGATTCAGGAACGGC
TCGCGGTAATGGTCCATCTCGACTTCAGTCAGCGGGCGGACGACACCCATCGGCAGCGTACCCTCGATAA
AAACGTTCTGATCGATGATCAGCTTGCGGCCGACGTCGGTGGTGCGGAAGGCCTGGAAGGTCTCGCGGGC
AAATTCTGGCCATTCGTCCCAGGTCGGGATAGGGCGGATGAACTCCATAAATGCAATACCTTTGACGCGC
TCTGGATTGCGCTTGGCCCAGTGGAAACCCAGAGCGGAGCCCCAGTCGTGAATGACCAGGACGACCTCTT
CCAGACCCAGGGCTTCGATGAAGGCATCCATGAAGCGGACGTGGTCGTCGAAGAAATAACCCAGGTCTGG
TTTGTCGGATTTGCCCATACCGATCAGGTCTGGAGCAATGCAGCGATGGGTCGGTGCAACATGCGGGATG
ATGTTGCGCCACACGTAGGAGGAGGTCGGGTTACCGTGCAGGAACAGCACAGGGGTGCCATCGCGCGGAC
CAACATCGACGTAGTGCATGCGCTCGCCCAGGACTTCCACATAATGGGGGTCGAATGGAAAGCCAGTACC
GATTTCGGATCCCGCCGCCGCTTCGCCCGCGCCCGCCGCAGACGCCGCAGAGCCTTCAGTGGAATAATGA
TGAGCTATAAAACTTTCTAACATTATGGCAAAACAATGATGGACTTCCTGGGTTGGATGGACAAGGTCGT
TGAAGACGTATTGCGGACATATATCTAGCTGAGGGTCTTTAGCCCCGGGAACATGTACATAGCCGTGGTG
AGTATAAGGGTTTTCCGTATCATAACCAATATTACTGGCCGCCTCCATTATCACCTTAAATGCATCGGCA
GTCTCGTAATAGCATATTTTATGCTGGGGGTATTTTTCTTTTAATTCTTCAACATTAGTTTTTAACAGGG
CATTGTGAGCGATGCTTTCATCCTTAAGCTTTCTTTTTTCATCAGAATGTTTGCCATAAGGTGTTAAAGA
CAAATCGGGAATCCCCATGACCAGAACATTATTAACTCCACCGGAAATTATTTTTTCAATATCATCAATT
TGTTGCTCAACGACCATTATTACATTATCTTTGTGTAGTGTCATATAGTCATTAGCCCCCAATAAAAATA
TCGCCAGGTCCTGGTGAGAAGGGGTGTAAGATGCGACTTGTCTGTCCGTATTTGATACAAAGTCACCGAT
GCAATTAAAGCAGGAATAGCTTGCCGATGTACTTCCCCCTTCAGCAAAATTAAGCATCTCTTTACCTAAG
AAGTGTGGAGATGATAAAAACTCAGTCCAGGTAAATCCATTAGTAAACCTTCCGCCAAAGTATTGACCAT
AGGAGGGTAAGATATGATGTGTTTTTTCAAACATACGCCCTAAGGAGTCAGACAAGCTGTCGCCAAAAAA
TACCAGTCTGGTAATATCACCCAAAGAAATATTTTTGGGCTTGGGATGTGATTTATTGATTTCTTTTGCA
AGACCAAAAGCTTCCGGATGACATTCAACCTCAATAGACAAAATATTTTCACCATTATCATCTTTAATAA
TCAACTTATCGGCGTGTTCCTGTGATTCTATAATAAACTGTTCTTTACATCCCTGAGACGCTAAGGCTCG
AAGTTTGATGTAGGCTCCGCGAACCTGTACCGGTGTTAGATTCAGTTCCTGATGGTGGTAAAGATTAAAG
ATACATTCGAGCGCCTCTGCATGGTGGGTGGTAAAGAAATATGCTTTGATTTTCTCCCATAAACTTAATT
CCGGAAGGCGTGCGCTTTCTTTTATCGCATTAAATTTTTCAGAACTGATAGATGATGTGAAATAACCCTG
TCCAACACTCAATGGCATAGTGTCCTCCTTACTTTATTAAACACGCTTTAGCAAATAATTAATTAGCAAA
TATTAGCAAGAAAAGTAATCAGGTAAATGGTGTATATGGAATTACGCTTCTTTAACAGTTTTTCGTCGCC
AATAAAATACATACAATGTTTATTGTTTTTCAACGAAGTAAATATATCATCAACAACGTGAGGTTAATGC
CTGGTACATATTATCTGACTGCTATCATTATTGAGTGTGCGCCTGGCTAAGGCAAAGATCTAAAAAAGAA
GCCACTCCTGATTTTAGTGTGCTGGCGTGAGTATGAGCTGGCTTGATACTCAGGAAAAACAGACAAACTT
ATCATCCGACTATTATTGCTAAAGTGCTAGTGTTTTATGTGACATTTTGATTTCTATTTTCATATTAAGG
TACCCAATTCGCCCTATAGTGAGTCGTATTACGCGCGCTCACTGGCCGTCGTTTTACAACGTCGTGACTG
GGAAAACCCTGGCGTTACCCAACTTAATCGCCTTGCAGCACATCCCCCTTTCGCCAGCTGGCGTAATAGC
GAAGAGGCCCGCACCGATCGCCCTTCCCAACAGTTGCGCAGCCTGAATGGCGAATGGG
[124 nt withheld, positions 6779-6902]
C
[91 nt withheld, positions 6904-6994]
A
[49 nt withheld, positions 6996-7044]
CCTTTGACGTTGGAGTCCACGTTCTTT
[37 nt withheld, positions 7072-7108]
ACCCTATCTCGGTCTATTCTTTTGATTTATAAGGGATTTTGCCGATTTCGGCCTATTGGTTAAAAAATGA
GCTGATTTAACAAAAATTTAACGCGAATTTTAACAAAATATTAACGCTTACAATTTAGGTGGCACTTTTC
GGGGAAATGTGCGCGGAACCCCTATTTGTTTATTTTTCTAAATACATTCAAATATGTATCCGCTCATGAG
ACAATAACCCTGATAAATGCTTCAATAATATTGAAAAAGGAAGAGTATGAGTATTCAACATTTCCGTGTC
GCCCTTATTCCCTTTTTTGCGGCATTTTGCCTTCCTGTTTTTGCTCACCCAGAAACGCTGGTGAAAGTAA
AAGATGCTGAAGATCAGTTGGGTGCACGAGTGGGTTACATCGAACTGGATCTCAACAGCGGTAAGATCCT
TGAGAGTTTTCGCCCCGAAGAACGTTTTCCAATGATGAGCACTTTTAAAGTTCTGCTATGTGGCGCGGTA
TTATCCCGTATTGACGCCGGGCAAGAGCAACTCGGTCGCCGCATACACTATTCTCAGAATGACTTGGTTG
AGTACTCACCAGTCACAGAAAAGCATCTTACGGATGGCATGACAGTAAGAGAATTATGCAGTGCTGCCAT
AACCATGAGTGATAACACTGCGGCCAACTTACTTCTGACAACGATCGGAGGACCGAAGGAGCTAACCGCT
TTTTTGCACAACATGGGGGATCATGTAACTCGCCTTGATCGCTGGGAACCGGAGCTGAATGAAGCCATAC
CAAACGACGAGCGTGACACCACGATGCCTGTAGCAATGGCAACAACGTTGCGCAAACTATTAACTGGCGA
A
